>Addgene plasmid #44270 | pBAD/HisB-PAiRFP1 | depositor full sequence | sequence record 60288 | pBAD/HisB-PAiRFP1 sequence 5601 bps
AAGAAACCAATTGTCCATATTGCATCAGACATTGCCGTCACTGCGTCTTTTACTGGCTCTTCTCGCTAAC
CAAACCGGTAACCCCGCTTATTAAAAGCATTCTGTAACAAAGCGGGACCAAAGCCATGACAAAAACGCGT
AACAAAAGTGTCTATAATCACGGCAGAAAAGTCCACATTGATTATTTGCACGGCGTCACACTTTGCTATG
CCATAGCATTTTTATCCATAAGATTAGCGGATCCTACCTGACGCTTTTTATCGCAACTCTCTACTGTTTC
TCCATACCCGTTTTTTGGGCTAACAGGAGGAATTAACCATGGGGGGTTCTCATCATCATCATCATCATGG
TATGGCTAGCATGACTGGTGGACAGCAAATGGGTCGGGATCTGTACGACGATGACGATAAGGATCCGAGC
TCGAGATCTATGGCATCCACGGACTATCATGTCGACCTGACCAATTGCGACCGCGAACCCATTCATATTC
CAGGATATATTCAACCGCATGGCTGCCTCATCGCCTGCGATAACGCCATGCGAATGGTGCTGCGGCATTC
CGAAAACTGCGGCGAACTGCTGGGACTTGAGGGCGATCTCAACGGCAGGACCGCCGAGGATGTGCTCGGC
AAAAAGCTCGTCCACGATCTCCGCAACGCGCTCACCGTCACCGGTAGAACCACGCGCCCCGCCATGCTGC
CTGCAATGGAAACAAGCGACGGCCGCAGCTTCGATATTTCACTCCATCGCTACAAATCCACCACCATCAT
CGAATTCGAGCCCTCGGGCAGCGACGCGCAGCCGCTCGACACGGCGCGCAAGATGGTGGACCGCATCCGC
GAAGCCGACAGGGTCGAAAGCCTGATCTCCAGAACCACACGCCTGGTAAAGGCGACGCTGGGTTACGACC
GGGTGCTGATCTACCGCTTCCTGGAAGACGGCGCCGGCAAGGTCGTGTCGGAGGCCAAGCAGCCCGAGCT
GGAGAGCTTTCTCGGGCAATATTTCCCCGCCAGCGATATTCCACAGCAGGCTCGCGTACTTTATCTCAAG
AACACCTTGCGTATCATCTCCGATGCCAGCAGCACCCCCATTCCGGTCCTACCAGCCGTCGATGTCTCCG
GTGAGCCGCTCGATCTCTCTTACGCGCATTTGCGCAGCTTCTCGCCCATCCATTGCGAATATCTCCGCAA
TATGGGTGTTGCCGCCTCCATGTCGATTTCTGTGATTGTCGATGGCGCCCTGTGGGGCCTGATCGTCTGC
CACCATTGTTCGCCGCGTGTGCTGAGCATGCCAGTTCGGATCGCTGCGGTCATGTTCGGGGAATTTTTCT
CCATGCGTCTGCAGGTTCTGAAGCAGAAGCGCCGCCTCGACACCATCAACCATGCCCATGCGGCGCTCGA
CCGGTTTCTGCGGCTGGCCGCCCATCACGCCAACATTGAAGAACTGCTGGTTGACAGTTTTCAGGATTTT
GCCGATCTGATGCCCTGCGACGGTGTCGGGCTGTGGGTCGGCAACAACTGGCACGGCCATGGCGCAACGC
CACCGCATGATGCCATTCCAAGGCTGGCGCGTTTCGTCGCTTCGGTTTCGGAAGGCAGGGTCTGGGCAAC
ACACGCCCTGTCGCAGGCCATACCGGAAGCGGAAATATACGCCGGCACCGCGGCCGGAATGCTTGCTATC
CCGCTTTCGCAGGTCAAGAGCGACTATCTCCTGTTTTTCCGCAAGGAGATCGTGCAGAACCTGAACTGGG
CCGGCAATCCGGAAAAATCCTATGAAACCGGCCCGATGGGCGACCGCCTCACGCCGCGTAAAAGCTTCGC
AATCTGGAAAGAGACCGTTCGCCTGCAGGCACAGCCCTGGTCGGAAGTCGACCGGGAAATCGCCGAAGCC
GCGAGAATCGCGCTTGTCGAAGTGGCGTTCTACCACAGCGAGTTGATGGCAGGCCTAGAGTACAAGTAAT
TCGAAGCTTGGCTGTTTTGGCGGATGAGAGAAGATTTTCAGCCTGATACAGATTAAATCAGAACGCAGAA
GCGGTCTGATAAAACAGAATTTGCCTGGCGGCAGTAGCGCGGTGGTCCCACCTGACCCCATGCCGAACTC
AGAAGTGAAACGCCGTAGCGCCGATGGTAGTGTGGGGTCTCCCCATGCGAGAGTAGGGAACTGCCAGGCA
TCAAATAAAACGAAAGGCTCAGTCGAAAGACTGGGCCTTTCGTTTTATCTGTTGTTTGTCGGTGAACGCT
CTCCTGAGTAGGACAAATCCGCCGGGAGCGGATTTGAACGTTGCGAAGCAACGGCCCGGAGGGTGGCGGG
CAGGACGCCCGCCATAAACTGCCAGGCATCAAATTAAGCAGAAGGCCATCCTGACGGATGGCCTTTTTGC
GTTTCTACAAACTCTTTTGTTTATTTTTCTAAATACATTCAAATATGTATCCGCTCATGAGACAATAACC
CTGATAAATGCTTCAATAATATTGAAAAAGGAAGAGTATGAGTATTCAACATTTCCGTGTCGCCCTTATT
CCCTTTTTTGCGGCATTTTGCCTTCCTGTTTTTGCTCACCCAGAAACGCTGGTGAAAGTAAAAGATGCTG
AAGATCAGTTGGGTGCACGAGTGGGTTACATCGAACTGGATCTCAACAGCGGTAAGATCCTTGAGAGTTT
TCGCCCCGAAGAACGTTTTCCAATGATGAGCACTTTTAAAGTTCTGCTATGTGGCGCGGTATTATCCCGT
GTTGACGCCGGGCAAGAGCAACTCGGTCGCCGCATACACTATTCTCAGAATGACTTGGTTGAGTACTCAC
CAGTCACAGAAAAGCATCTTACGGATGGCATGACAGTAAGAGAATTATGCAGTGCTGCCATAACCATGAG
TGATAACACTGCGGCCAACTTACTTCTGACAACGATCGGAGGACCGAAGGAGCTAACCGCTTTTTTGCAC
AACATGGGGGATCATGTAACTCGCCTTGATCGTTGGGAACCGGAGCTGAATGAAGCCATACCAAACGACG
AGCGTGACACCACGATGCCTGTAGCAATGGCAACAACGTTGCGCAAACTATTAACTGGCGAACTACTTAC
TCTAGCTTCCCGGCAACAATTAATAGACTGGATGGAGGCGGATAAAGTTGCAGGACCACTTCTGCGCTCG
GCCCTTCCGGCTGGCTGGTTTATTGCTGATAAATCTGGAGCCGGTGAGCGTGGGTCTCGCGGTATCATTG
CAGCACTGGGGCCAGATGGTAAGCCCTCCCGTATCGTAGTTATCTACACGACGGGGAGTCAGGCAACTAT
GGATGAACGAAATAGACAGATCGCTGAGATAGGTGCCTCACTGATTAAGCATTGGTAACTGTCAGACCAA
GTTTACTCATATATACTTTAGATTGATTTAAAACTTCATTTTTAATTTAAAAGGATCTAGGTGAAGATCC
TTTTTGATAATCTCATGACCAAAATCCCTTAACGTGAGTTTTCGTTCCACTGAGCGTCAGACCCCGTAGA
AAAGATCAAAGGATCTTCTTGAGATCCTTTTTTTCTGCGCGTAATCTGCTGCTTGCAAACAAAAAAACCA
CCGCTACCAGCGGTGGTTTGTTTGCCGGATCAAGAGCTACCAACTCTTTTTCCGAAGGTAACTGGCTTCA
GCAGAGCGCAGATACCAAATACTGTCCTTCTAGTGTAGCCGTAGTTAGGCCACCACTTCAAGAACTCTGT
AGCACCGCCTACATACCTCGCTCTGCTAATCCTGTTACCAGTGGCTGCTGCCAGTGGCGATAAGTCGTGT
CTTACCGGGTTGGACTCAAGACGATAGTTACCGGATAAGGCGCAGCGGTCGGGCTGAACGGGGGGTTCGT
GCACACAGCCCAGCTTGGAGCGAACGACCTACACCGAACTGAGATACCTACAGCGTGAGCTATGAGAAAG
CGCCACGCTTCCCGAAGGGAGAAAGGCGGACAGGTATCCGGTAAGCGGCAGGGTCGGAACAGGAGAGCGC
ACGAGGGAGCTTCCAGGGGGAAACGCCTGGTATCTTTATAGTCCTGTCGGGTTTCGCCACCTCTGACTTG
AGCGTCGATTTTTGTGATGCTCGTCAGGGGGGCGGAGCCTATGGAAAAACGCCAGCAACGCGGCCTTTTT
ACGGTTCCTGGCCTTTTGCTGGCCTTTTGCTCACATGTTCTTTCCTGCGTTATCCCCTGATTCTGTGGAT
AACCGTATTACCGCCTTTGAGTGAGCTGATACCGCTCGCCGCAGCCGAACGACCGAGCGCAGCGAGTCAG
TGAGCGAGGAAGCGGAAGAGCGCCTGATGCGGTATTTTCTCCTTACGCATCTGTGCGGTATTTCACACCG
CATATGGTGCACTCTCAGTACAATCTGCTCTGATGCCGCATAGTTAAGCCAGTATACACTCCGCTATCGC
TACGTGACTGGGTCATGGCTGCGCCCCGACACCCGCCAACACCCGCTGACGCGCCCTGACGGGCTTGTCT
GCTCCCGGCATCCGCTTACAGACAAGCTGTGACCGTCTCCGGGAGCTGCATGTGTCAGAGGTTTTCACCG
TCATCACCGAAACGCGCGAGGCAGCAGATCAATTCGCGCGCGAAGGCGAAGCGGCATGCATAATGTGCCT
GTCAAATGGACGAAGCAGGGATTCTGCAAACCCTATGCTACTCCGTCAAGCCGTCAATTGTCTGATTCGT
TACCAATTATGACAACTTGACGGCTACATCATTCACTTTTTCTTCACAACCGGCACGGAACTCGCTCGGG
CTGGCCCCGGTGCATTTTTTAAATACCCGCGAGAAATAGAGTTGATCGTCAAAACCAACATTGCGACCGA
CGGTGGCGATAGGCATCCGGGTGGTGCTCAAAAGCAGCTTCGCCTGGCTGATACGTTGGTCCTCGCGCCA
GCTTAAGACGCTAATCCCTAACTGCTGGCGGAAAAGATGTGACAGACGCGACGGCGACAAGCAAACATGC
TGTGCGACGCTGGCGATATCAAAATTGCTGTCTGCCAGGTGATCGCTGATGTACTGACAAGCCTCGCGTA
CCCGATTATCCATCGGTGGATGGAGCGACTCGTTAATCGCTTCCATGCGCCGCAGTAACAATTGCTCAAG
CAGATTTATCGCCAGCAGCTCCGAATAGCGCCCTTCCCCTTGCCCGGCGTTAATGATTTGCCCAAACAGG
TCGCTGAAATGCGGCTGGTGCGCTTCATCCGGGCGAAAGAACCCCGTATTGGCAAATATTGACGGCCAGT
TAAGCCATTCATGCCAGTAGGCGCGCGGACGAAAGTAAACCCACTGGTGATACCATTCGCGAGCCTCCGG
ATGACGACCGTAGTGATGAATCTCTCCTGGCGGGAACAGCAAAATATCACCCGGTCGGCAAACAAATTCT
CGTCCCTGATTTTTCACCACCCCCTGACCGCGAATGGTGAGATTGAGAATATAACCTTTCATTCCCAGCG
GTCGGTCGATAAAAAAATCGAGATAACCGTTGGCCTCAATCGGCGTTAAACCCGCCACCAGATGGGCATT
AAACGAGTATCCCGGCAGCAGGGGATCATTTTGCGCTTCAGCCATACTTTTCATACTCCCGCCATTCAGA
G
Features (pLannotate 1.2.2; 13 found; start..end, strand, type, name):
      1..285     +  promoter       araBAD promoter: araBAD; promoter of the L-arabinose operon of E. coli; the araC regulatory gene is transcribed in the opposite direction (Guzman et al., 1995)
    331..351     +  CDS            capTEV™ (fragment): composite tag for in vivo biotinylation, TEV protease cleavage, and 6xHis tagging
    352..384     +  CDS            T7 tag (gene 10 leader): leader peptide from bacteriophage T7 gene 10 promotes efficient translation in E. coli
    388..411     +  CDS            Xpress™ tag: Xpress™ epitope tag, including an enterokinase recognition and cleavage site
   2053..2168    +  ncRNA          5S rRNA: Accession: RF00001 - 5S ribosomal RNA
   2172..2258    +  terminator     rrnB T1 terminator: Escherichia coli rrnB; transcription terminator T1 from the E. coli rrnB gene
   2350..2377    +  terminator     rrnB T2 terminator: transcription terminator T2 from the E. coli rrnB gene
   2396..2487    +  promoter       AmpR promoter: bla
   2488..3348    +  CDS            AmpR: β-lactamase; bla; confers resistance to ampicillin, carbenicillin, and related antibiotics
   3519..4107    +  rep_origin     ori: high-copy-number ColE1/pMB1/pBR322/pUC origin of replication
   4293..4433    -  misc_feature   bom: basis of mobility region from pBR322
   4535..4575    -  CDS            rop (fragment): Rop protein, which maintains plasmids at low copy number; rop
   4697..5575    -  CDS            araC: L-arabinose regulatory protein; araC
