[The description below was written by a language model from this plasmid's Addgene catalogue record and pLannotate feature annotations shown in this document.]
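Description:
pBAD/HisB-PAiRFP1 is a bacterial expression plasmid built on the pBAD/HisB backbone for arabinose-inducible production of PAiRFP1 (photoactivatable iRFP1) in E. coli. The insert is a synthetic coding sequence of about 1.5 kb, cloned between BglII and BstBI sites that both remain intact. According to the associated publication title, it is a far-red light photoactivatable near-infrared fluorescent protein engineered from a bacterial phytochrome. The record lists fifteen amino-acid substitutions, from G127D through H498Y. The feature table does not annotate the PAiRFP1 open reading frame itself, but an unannotated stretch between the N-terminal tag region and the terminators is the right size to hold it.

Transcription is driven by the araBAD promoter, with the araC regulator encoded divergently on the same plasmid, so expression is low without L-arabinose and can be titrated with the inducer. Downstream of the promoter lies the backbone's N-terminal leader: a short polyhistidine stretch (annotated as a capTEV fragment), the T7 gene 10 leader that aids translation, and the Xpress epitope with its enterokinase cleavage site. Cloning at BglII would be expected to fuse these to the protein for affinity purification and detection, though the record does not state this explicitly. The rrnB T1 and T2 terminators follow the insert.

The plasmid replicates from a pBR322-type ColE1 origin with a bom site and only a fragment of rop, is catalogued as low copy, and is selected with ampicillin through β-lactamase. The catalogue's total size of 4,092 bp is inconsistent with its own backbone and insert sizes, whereas the deposited full sequence is 5,601 bp, which matches their sum. The plasmid is suited to producing the protein in bacteria for purification and characterisation.
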