Addgene plasmid #44270: pBAD/HisB-PAiRFP1
Depositing lab: Vladislav Verkhusha. Depositing organization: Albert Einstein College of Medicine. Publication: Far-red light photoactivatable near-infrared fluorescent proteins engineered from a bacterial phytochrome. Piatkevich KD, Subach FV, Verkhusha VV. Nat Commun. 2013 Jul 10;4:2153. doi: 10.1038/ncomms3153. PubMed 23842578.
Backbone
  Vector backbone: pBAD/HisB
  Backbone size w/o insert (bp): 4064
  Total vector size (bp): 4092
  Vector type: Bacterial Expression
Growth in bacteria
  Bacterial resistance: Ampicillin, 100 μg/mL
  Growth temperature: 37°C
  Growth strain: DH5alpha
  Copy number: Low Copy
Gene/Insert
  Gene/Insert name: PAiRFP1 (alt name: Photoactivatable iRFP1)
  Species: Synthetic
  Insert size (bp): 1537
  Mutation: G127D/S141R/M163L/Q168L/A203V/G218S/R220P/V244F/A276V/Y280C/ E294V/H303R/A386V/ A480V/H498Y
  Promoter: pBAD
  Cloning method: Restriction Enzyme; 5′ cloning site BglII (not destroyed); 3′ cloning site AsuII (BstBI) (not destroyed)
  Sequencing primers: 5′ atgccatagcatttttatcc; 3′ GAT TTA ATC TGT ATC AGG CTG
Terms and licenses: Academic/Nonprofit Terms; Industry Terms: Not Available to Industry
How to cite: pBAD/HisB-PAiRFP1 was a gift from Vladislav Verkhusha (Addgene plasmid # 44270 ; http://n2t.net/addgene:44270 ; RRID:Addgene_44270)
