>Addgene plasmid #44270 | pBAD/HisB-PAiRFP1 | addgene partial sequence | sequence record 63941 | pBAD_fwd_primer
CTGACGCTTTTTATCGCAACTCTCTACTGTTTCTCCATACCCGTTTTTTGGGCTAACAGGAGGAATTAAC
CATGGGGGGTTCTCATCATCATCATCATCATGGTATGGCTAGCATGACTGGTGGACAGCAAATGGGTCGG
GATCTGTACGACGATGACGATAAGGATCCGAGCTCGAGATCTATGGCATCCACGGACTATCATGTCGACC
TGACCAATTGCGACCGCGAACCCATTCATATTCCAGGATATATTCAACCGCATGGCTGCCTCATCGCCTG
CGATAACGCCATGCGAATGGTGCTGCGGCATTCCGAAAACTGCGGCGAACTGCTGGGACTTGAGGGCGAT
CTCAACGGCAGGACCGCCGAGGATGTGCTCGGCAAAAAGCTCGTCCACGATCTCCGCAACGCGCTCACCG
TCACCGGTAGAACCACGCGCCCCGCCATGCTGCCTGCAATGGAAACAAGCGACGGCCGCAGCTTCGATAT
TTCACTCCATCGCTACAAATCCACCACCATCATCGAATTCGAGCCCTCGGGCAGCGACGCGCAGCCGCTC
GACACGGCGCGCAAGATGGTGGACCGCATCCGCGAAGCCGACAGGGTCGAAAGCCTGATCTCCAGAACCA
CACGCCTGGTAAAGGCGACGCTGGGTTACGACCGGGTGCTGATCTACCGCTTCCTGGAAGACGGCGCCGG
CAAGGTCGTGTCGGAGGCCAAGCAGCCCGAGCTGGAGAGCTTTCTCGGGCAATATTTCCCCGCCAGCGAT
ATTCCACAGCAGGCTCGCGTACTTTATCTCAAGAACACCTTGCGTATCATCTCCGATGCCAGCAGCACCC
CCATTCCGGTCCTACCAGCCGTCGATGTCTCCGGTGAGCCGCTCGATCTCTCTTACGCGCATTTGCGCAG
CTTCTCGCCCATCCATTGCGAATATCTCCGCAATATGGGTGTTGCCGCCTCCATGTCGATTTCTGTGATT
GTCGATGGCGCCCTGTGGGGCCTGAT
