>Addgene plasmid #44270 | pBAD/HisB-PAiRFP1 | addgene partial sequence | sequence record 63942 | pBAD_rev_primer
AACAGCCAAGCTTCGAATTACTTGTACTCTAGGCCTGCCATCAACTCGCTGTGGTAGAACGCCACTTCGA
CAAGCGCGATTCTCGCGGCTTCGGCGATTTCCCGGTCGACTTCCGACCAGGGCTGTGCCTGCAGGCGAAC
GGTCTCTTTCCAGATTGCGAAGCTTTTACGCGGCGTGAGGCGGTCGCCCATCGGGCCGGTTTCATAGGAT
TTTTCCGGATTGCCGGCCCAGTTCAGGTTCTGCACGATCTCCTTGCGGAAAAACAGGAGATAGTCGCTCT
TGACCTGCGAAAGCGGGATAGCAAGCATTCCGGCCGCGGTGCCGGCGTATATTTCCGCTTCCGGTATGGC
CTGCGACAGGGCGTGTGTTGCCCAGACCCTGCCTTCCGAAACCGAAGCGACGAAACGCGCCAGCCTTGGA
ATGGCATCATGCGGTGGCGTTGCGCCATGGCCGTGCCAGTTGTTGCCGACCCACAGCCCGACACCGTCGC
AGGGCATCAGATCGGCAAAATCCTGAAAACTGTCAACCAGCAGTTCTTCAATGTTGGCGTGATGGGCGGC
CAGCCGCAGAAACCGGTCGAGCGCCGCATGGGCATGGTTGATGGTGTCGAGGCGGCGCTTCTGCTTCAGA
ACCTGCAGACGCATGGAGAAAAATTCCCCGAACATGACCGCAGCGATCCGAACTGGCATGCTCAGCACAC
GCGGCGAACAATGGTGGCAGACGATCAGGCCCCACAGGGCGCCATCGACAATCACAGAAATCGACATGGA
GGCGGCAACACCCATATTGCGGAGATATTCGCAATGGATGGGCGAGAAGCTGCGCAAATGCGCGTAAGAG
AGATCGAGCGGCTCACCGGAGACATCGACGGCTGGTAGGACCGGAATGGGGGTGCTGCTG
